Addgene plasmid #173348: RVD-GC5
Purpose: One-step assembly of custom RVD arrays to construct DdCBE, TALE, etc.
Depositing lab: Bin Shen. Depositing organization: Nanjing Medical University. Publication: Precision modeling of mitochondrial diseases in zebrafish via DdCBE-mediated mtDNA base editing. Guo J, Zhang X, Chen X, Sun H, Dai Y, Wang J, Qian X, Tan L, Lou X, Shen B. Cell Discov. 2021 Sep 3;7(1):78. doi: 10.1038/s41421-021-00307-9. PubMed 34480028.
Backbone
  Vector backbone: TetR T vector
  Vector type: Unspecified
Growth in bacteria
  Bacterial resistance: Tetracycline, 10 μg/mL
  Growth temperature: 37°C
  Growth strain: DH5alpha
  Copy number: High Copy
Gene/Insert
  Gene/Insert name: NN-HD dimer RVD at Position5
  Species: Synthetic
  Mutation: no
  Cloning method: Restriction Enzyme; 5′ cloning site Unknown (unknown if destroyed)
Terms and licenses: Academic/Nonprofit Terms; Industry Terms: Not Available to Industry
Depositor comments: RVD is inserted into TA site of TetR T vector
How to cite: RVD-GC5 was a gift from Bin Shen (Addgene plasmid # 173348 ; http://n2t.net/addgene:173348 ; RRID:Addgene_173348)
