[The description below was written by a language model from this plasmid's Addgene catalogue record and pLannotate feature annotations shown in this document.]
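Description:
RVD-GC5 is a small (about 2.6 kb) bacterial module plasmid from a library designed for one-step assembly of custom TALE repeat arrays, which can then be used to build DdCBE mitochondrial base editors, TALEs and related DNA-binding fusion proteins. It is built on a tetracycline-resistant T vector ("TetR T vector"), with the synthetic insert placed at the TA cloning site. The record lists no vector type. It has no eukaryotic expression elements and serves purely as an E. coli-propagated parts donor.

The insert is a dimer of two TALE repeat units carrying the repeat-variable diresidues NN and HD, designated for position 5 of an array. In the standard TALE code NN recognises guanine (and to some extent adenine) and HD recognises cytosine, which matches the "GC" in the name. Each dimer module therefore specifies two consecutive target bases, and its position number defines where it joins in the ordered assembly. The record gives the cloning method as restriction enzyme based, but it does not state which enzymes or overhangs are used, and the 5′ cloning site is listed as unknown.

The feature table does not annotate the RVD insert itself. It shows a high-copy ColE1/pUC-type origin, consistent with the stated high copy number, and a tetracycline efflux gene (TcR) driven by its native tet promoter, which provides selection. A T7 promoter is also annotated. Short fragments matching an RSF origin and a kanamycin resistance gene are also present; both are partial annotations and unlikely to be functional.
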