Features (pLannotate 1.2.2; 6 found; start..end, strand, type, name):
      3..21      -  promoter       T7 promoter: promoter for bacteriophage T7 RNA polymerase
    449..1037    +  rep_origin     ori: high-copy-number ColE1/pMB1/pBR322/pUC origin of replication
   1109..1148    -  rep_origin     RSF ori (fragment): Plasmids containing the RSF 1030 origin of replication can be propagated in E. coli cells that contain additional plasmids with compatible origins.
   1164..1192    +  promoter       tet promoter: E. coli promoter for tetracycline efflux protein gene
   1240..2430    +  CDS            TcR: tetracycline efflux protein; tet; confers resistance to tetracycline
   2528..2602    +  CDS            KanR (fragment): aminoglycoside phosphotransferase; aphA-3; confers resistance to kanamycin
>Addgene plasmid #173348 | RVD-GC5 | addgene full sequence | sequence record 360896 | Addgene NGS Result
CCCCTATAGTGAGTCGTATTACATGGTCATAGCTGTTTCCTGGCAGCTCTGGCCCGTGTCTCAAAATCTC
TGATGTTACATTGCACAAGATAAAAATATATCATCATGCCTCCTCTAGACCAAAGCTGGTCTCGGCAATT
GCTAGTAACAATGGTGGCAAACAGGCTCTTGAAACCGTACAGCGCCTACTGCCAGTTCTCTGTCAAGCCC
ACGGTCTGACTCCGGAGCAAGTTGTAGCGATTGCTAGTCATGACGGTGGCAAACAGGCTCTTGAAACCGT
CCAACGCCTTCTACCAGTTCTCTGTCAAGCCCACGGACTAACCCCAGCGCAAGTTGTAGCGATTTGAGAC
CATATCTGGTCGAGCCACCCATGACCAAAATCCCTTAACGTGAGTTACGCGTCGTTCCACTGAGCGTCAG
ACCCCGTAGAAAAGATCAAAGGATCTTCTTGAGATCCTTTTTTTCTGCGCGTAATCTGCTGCTTGCAAAC
AAAAAAACCACCGCTACCAGCGGTGGTTTGTTTGCCGGATCAAGAGCTACCAACTCTTTTTCCGAAGGTA
ACTGGCTTCAGCAGAGCGCAGATACCAAATACTGTTCTTCTAGTGTAGCCGTAGTTAGGCCACCACTTCA
AGAACTCTGTAGCACCGCCTACATACCTCGCTCTGCTAATCCTGTTACCAGTGGCTGCTGCCAGTGGCGA
TAAGTCGTGTCTTACCGGGTTGGACTCAAGACGATAGTTACCGGATAAGGCGCAGCGGTCGGGCTGAACG
GGGGGTTCGTGCACACAGCCCAGCTTGGAGCGAACGACCTACACCGAACTGAGATACCTACAGCGTGAGC
TATGAGAAAGCGCCACGCTTCCCGAAGGGAGAAAGGCGGACAGGTATCCGGTAAGCGGCAGGGTCGGAAC
AGGAGAGCGCACGAGGGAGCTTCCAGGGGGAAACGCCTGGTATCTTTATAGTCCTGTCGGGTTTCGCCAC
CTCTGACTTGAGCGTCGATTTTTGTGATGCTCGTCAGGGGGGCGGAGCCTATGGAAAAACGCCAGCAACG
CGGCCTTTTTACGGTTCCTGGCCTTTTGCTGGCCTTTTGCTCACATGTTCTTTCCTGCGTTATCCACAGA
ATCAGGGGATAACGCAGGAAAGAACATGAATTAATTCTCATGTTTGACAGCTTATCATCGATTAGCTTTA
ATGCGGTAGTTTATCACAGTTAAATTGCTAACGCAGTCAGGCACCGTGTATGAAATCTAACAATGCGCTC
ATCGTCATCCTCGGCACCGTCACCCTGGATGCTGTAGGCATAGGCTTGGTTATGCCGGTACTGCCGGGCC
TCTTGCGGGATATCGTCCATTCCGACAGCATCGCCAGTCACTATGGCGTGCTGCTAGCGCTATATGCGTT
GATGCAATTTCTATGCGCACCCGTTCTCGGAGCACTGTCCGACCGCTTTGGCCGCCGCCCAGTCCTGCTC
GCTTCGCTACTTGGAGCCACTATCGACTACGCGATCATGGCGACCACACCCGTCCTGTGGATTCTCTACG
CCGGACGCATCGTGGCCGGCATCACCGGCGCCACAGGTGCGGTTGCTGGCGCCTATATCGCCGACATCAC
CGATGGGGAAGATCGGGCTCGCCACTTCGGGCTCATGAGCGCTTGTTTCGGCGTGGGTATGGTGGCAGGC
CCCGTGGCCGGGGGACTGTTGGGCGCCATCTCCTTACATGCACCATTCCTTGCGGCGGCGGTGCTCAACG
GCCTCAACCTACTACTGGGCTGCTTCCTAATGCAGGAGTCGCATAAGGGAGAGCGCCGACCCATGCCCTT
GAGAGCCTTCAACCCAGTCAGCTCCTTCCGGTGGGCGCGGGGCATGACTATCGTCGCCGCACTTATGACT
GTCTTCTTTATCATGCAACTCGTAGGACAGGTGCCGGCAGCGCTCTGGGTCATTTTCGGCGAGGACCGCT
TTCGCTGGAGCGCGACGATGATCGGCCTGTCGCTTGCGGTATTCGGAATCTTGCACGCCCTCGCTCAAGC
CTTCGTCACTGGTCCCGCCACCAAACGTTTCGGCGAGAAGCAGGCCATTATCGCCGGCATGGCGGCCGAC
GCGCTGGGCTACGTCTTGCTGGCGTTCGCGACGCGAGGCTGGATGGCCTTCCCCATTATGATTCTTCTCG
CTTCCGGCGGCATCGGGATGCCCGCGTTGCAGGCCATGCTGTCCAGGCAGGTAGATGACGACCATCAGGG
ACAGCTTCAAGGATCGCTCGCGGCTCTTACCAGCCTAACTTCGATCATTGGACCGCTGATCGTCACGGCG
ATTTATGCCGCCTCGGCGAGCACATGGAACGGGTTGGCATGGATTGTAGGCGCCGCCCTATACCTTGTCT
GCCTCCCCGCGTTGCGTCGCGGTGCATGGAGCCGGGCCACCTCGACCTGAATGGAAGCCGGCGGCACCTC
GCTAACGGATTCACCACTCCAAGAATTGGAGCCAATCAATTCTTGCGGAGAACTGTGAATGCGCAAACCA
ACCCTTGATCGGGGAAGAACAGTATGTCGAGCTATTTTTTGACTTACTGGGGATCAAGCCTGATTGGGAG
AAAATAAAATAT
