>Addgene plasmid #173348 | RVD-GC5 | depositor partial sequence | sequence record 336303 | RVD flanked by two Bsa I sites
GGTCTCGGCAATTGCTAGTAACAATGGTGGCAAACAGGCTCTTGAAACCGTACAGCGCCTACTGCCAGTT
CTCTGTCAAGCCCACGGTCTGACTCCGGAGCAAGTTGTAGCGATTGCTAGTCATGACGGTGGCAAACAGG
CTCTTGAAACCGTCCAACGCCTTCTACCAGTTCTCTGTCAAGCCCACGGACTAACCCCAGCGCAAGTTGT
AGCGATTTGAGACC
